>Addgene plasmid #225801 | pGLU_86 | addgene full sequence | sequence record 446912 | Addgene NGS Result
GTATCGCAGGTCTCACCATCCTTAGACTTCGTACACTTACACCTGCACCGCGCGCATGTGGAATTAGAGG
CGAAGTACGATCCCTAGACCGACGTACGATGCAACTGTGTGGATGTGACGAGCTTCTTTTATATGCTTCG
CCCGCCGGACCGGCCTCGGCATGGCGTAGCAGTGCACAAGCAAATAACAGGTTGGATGATAAGTCCCCGG
TCTAGGGTCACGCGTAGGACGCGTCGAGTAGGGTCCTGTGAGGAGGGTCCATAGCGTATGAGACCGTCAG
GCACGATCGAGCATGCTAGAAGGCTAGGTGGAGGCTCAGTGATGATAAGTCTGCGATGGTGGATGCATGT
GTCATGGTCATAGCTGTTTCCTGTGTGAAATTGTTATCCGCTCAGAGGGCACAATCCTATTCCGCGCTAT
CCGACAATCTCCAAGACATTAGGTGGAGTTCAGTTCGGCGTATGGCATATGTCGCTGGAAAGAACATGTG
AGCAAAAGGCCAGCAAAAGGCCAGGAACCGTAAAAAGGCCGCGTTGCTGGCGTTTTTCCATAGGCTCCGC
CCCCCTGACGAGCATCACAAAAATCGACGCTCAAGTCAGAGGTGGCGAAACCCGACAGGACTATAAAGAT
ACCAGGCGTTTCCCCCTGGAAGCTCCCTCGTGCGCTCTCCTGTTCCGACCCTGCCGCTTACCGGATACCT
GTCCGCCTTTCTCCCTTCGGGAAGCGTGGCGCTTTCTCATAGCTCACGCTGTAGGTATCTCAGTTCGGTG
TAGGTCGTTCGCTCCAAGCTGGGCTGTGTGCACGAACCCCCCGTTCAGCCCGACCGCTGCGCCTTATCCG
GTAACTATCGTCTTGAGTCCAACCCGGTAAGACACGACTTATCGCCACTGGCAGCAGCCACTGGTAACAG
GATTAGCAGAGCGAGGTATGTAGGCGGTGCTACAGAGTTCTTGAAGTGGTGGCCTAACTACGGCTACACT
AGAAGAACAGTATTTGGTATCTGCGCTCTGCTGAAGCCAGTTACCTTCGGAAAAAGAGTTGGTAGCTCTT
GATCCGGCAAACAAACCACCGCTGGTAGCGGTGGTTTTTTTGTTTGCAAGCAGCAGATTACGCGCAGAAA
AAAAGGATCTCAAGAAGATCCTTTGATCTTTTCTACGGGGTCTGACGCTCTATTCAACAAAGCCGCCGTC
CCGTCAAGTCAGCGTAAATGGGTAGGGGGCTTCAAATCGTCCCCCCATACGATATAAGTTGTTACTAGTG
CTTGGATTCTCACCAATAAAAAACGCCCGGCGGCAACCGAGCGTTCTGAACAAATCCAGATGGAGTTCTG
AGGTCATTACTGGATCTATCAACAGGAGTCCAAGCGAGCTCGATATCAAATTACGCCCCGCCCTGCCACT
CATCGCAGTACTGTTGTAATTCATTAAGCATTCTGCCGACATGGAAGCCATCACAAACGGCATGATGAAC
CTGAATCGCCAGCGGCATCAGCACCTTGTCGCCTTGCGTATAATATTTGCCCATGGTGAAAACGGGGGCG
AAGAAGTTGTCCATATTGGCCACGTTTAAATCAAAACTGGTGAAACTCACCCAGGGATTGGCTGAGACGA
AAAACATATTCTCAATAAACCCTTTAGGGAAATAGGCCAGGTTTTCACCGTAACACGCCACATCTTGCGA
ATATATGTGTAGAAACTGCCGGAAATCGTCGTGGTATTCACTCCAGAGCGATGAAAACGTTTCAGTTTGC
TCATGGAAAACGGTGTAACAAGGGTGAACACTATCCCATATCACCAGCTCACCGTCTTTCATTGCCATAC
GAAATTCCGGATGAGCATTCATCAGGCGGGCAAGAATGTGAATAAAGGCCGGATAAAACTTGTGCTTATT
TTTCTTTACGGTCTTTAAAAAGGCCGTAATATCCAGCTGAACGGTCTGGTTATAGGTACATTGAGCAACT
GACTGAAATGCCTCAAAATGTTCTTTACGATGCCATTGGGATATATCAACGGTGGTATATCCAGTGATTT
TTTTCTCCATTTTAGCTTCCTTAGCTCCTGAAAATCTCGATAACTCAAAAAATACGCCCGGTAGTGATCT
TATTTCATTATGGTGAAAGTTGGAACCTCTTACGTGCCGATCAACGTCTCATTGATACCTGAAACAAAAC
CCATCGTACGGCCAAGGAAGTCTCCAATAACTGTGATCCACCACAAGCGCCAGGGTTTTCCCAGTCACGA
CGTTGTAAAACGACGGCCAGTCATGCATAATCCGCACGCATCTGGAATAAGGAAGTGCCATTCCGCCTGA
CCT
Features (pLannotate 1.2.2; 6 found; start..end, strand, type, name):
    379..394     -  protein_bind   lac operator (fragment): The lac repressor binds to the lac operator to inhibit transcription in E. coli. This inhibition can be relieved by adding lactose or isopropyl-β-D-thiogalactopyranoside (IPTG). lac repressor encoded by lacI
    545..1133    -  rep_origin     ori: high-copy-number ColE1/pMB1/pBR322/pUC origin of replication
   1266..1360    -  terminator     lambda t0 terminator: transcription terminator from phage lambda
   1384..2040    -  CDS            cat: CAT_ECOLX - Experimental evidence at protein level: Swiss-Prot protein existence level 1. This enzyme is an effector of chloramphenicol resistance in bacteria. From Escherichia coli. This protein is used as a marker in many commonly used cloning vectors, such as pACYC184.
   2041..2143    -  promoter       cat promoter: promoter of the E. coli cat gene encoding chloramphenicol acetyltransferase
   2218..2261    -  CDS            lacZα (fragment): LacZα fragment of β-galactosidase; lacZ fragment
