[The description below was written by a language model from this plasmid's Addgene catalogue record and pLannotate feature annotations shown in this document.]
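Description:
pGLU_86 is a small (about 2.3 kb) synthetic-biology plasmid maintained in E. coli, carrying a placeholder part called Dummy_[Himar]. The insert is described as a non-functional, randomly generated synthetic sequence of 165 (presumably base pairs; the record does not give the unit) with 50% GC content. No named backbone is recorded. The annotated sequence shows a minimal propagation scaffold: a high-copy ColE1/pUC-type origin of replication and a chloramphenicol acetyltransferase (cat) gene driven by its native cat promoter and followed by the phage lambda t0 terminator, which matches the listed chloramphenicol selection and high copy number.

The only other annotated elements are short fragments of a lac operator and of lacZα. These are probably remnants of a lacZα screening cassette that the part displaced or interrupted during cloning, although the record lists the cloning method only as "Other". The dummy sequence itself is not annotated in the feature table, as expected for a random sequence with no matches to known parts, and no promoter, coding sequence or transposon element is assigned to it.

The insert name and the associated work on a scalable transposon mutagenesis system for non-model bacteria suggest that this inert spacer occupies the position a Himar (mariner-family) component would otherwise fill in a modular construct, for instance as a neutral filler or negative control. The record does not spell out this role or how the part is assembled with others, so that reading remains an inference.
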