Addgene plasmid #225801: pGLU_86
Purpose: Non-functional, randomly-generated sequence of 165 with 50% GC
Depositing lab: Nili Ostrov. Depositing organization: Cultivarium, Convergent Research. Publication: A scalable transposon mutagenesis system for non-model bacteria. Gilbert C, Leung J, Crits-Christoph A, Kang SC, Esmurria A, Fenn K, Brumwell SL, Martin-Moldes Z, Mendler K, Barnum TP, Nguyen M-A, Lee HH, Ostrov N. bioRxiv 2025.12.22.696024 10.64898/2025.12.22.696024.
Backbone
  Vector backbone: N/A
  Vector type: Synthetic Biology
Growth in bacteria
  Bacterial resistance: Chloramphenicol, 25 μg/mL
  Growth temperature: 37°C
  Growth strain: DH5alpha
  Copy number: High Copy
Gene/Insert
  Gene/Insert name: Dummy_[Himar]
  Species: Synthetic
  Mutation: N/A
  Cloning method: Other
Terms and licenses: Academic/Nonprofit Terms; Industry Terms: Not Available to Industry
How to cite: pGLU_86 was a gift from Nili Ostrov (Addgene plasmid # 225801 ; http://n2t.net/addgene:225801 ; RRID:Addgene_225801)
